>Addgene plasmid #1580 | L3616 | depositor full sequence | sequence record 190 | Author sequence
ATGACCATGATTACGCCAAGCTTGCATGCCTGCAGGTCGACTCTAGAGGATCCCCAATTCTTGAGACTTC
CACTATCTTCTCTGGCACCCTCCACTACGCGTAGGCGTCTCTCGCTTCGTGTATTCCCGGGAAGCCGGGT
TCCCGTCTCTCCCGCCGCTGCCGCTGCCGCACACAGCTTTACACCTCGTAGAATCCCCAAAGAGGGGCGT
GGCTTGCGGGTGCCAACATCCTCCTGCCGAGGAAGAAGCAGGCACTCATCACTCGCATCATCAACCTCGG
GATTGGCCAAAGGACCCAAAGGTATGTTTCGAATGATACTAACATAACATAGAACATTTTCAGGAGGACC
CTTGGAGGGTACCGAGCTCAGAAAAAATGACTGCTCCAAAGAAGAAGCGTAAGGTACCGGTAGAAAAAAT
GAGTAAAGGAGAAGAACTTTTCACTGGAGTTGTCCCAATTCTTGTTGAATTAGATGGTGATGTTAATGGG
CACAAATTTTCTGTCAGTGGAGAGGGTGAAGGTGATGCAACATACGGAAAACTTACCCTTAAATTTATTT
GCACTACTGGAAAACTACCTGTTCCATGGGTAAGTTTAAACATATATATACTAACTAACCCTGATTATTT
AAATTTTCAGCCAACACTTGTCACTACTTTCTCATGGGGCGTTCAATGCTTCTCGAGATACCCAGATCAT
ATGAAACAGCATGACTTTTTCAAGAGTGCCATGCCCGAAGGTTATGTACAGGAAAGAACTATATTTTTCA
AAGATGACGGGAACTACAAGACACGTAAGTTTAAACAGTTCGGTACTAACTAACCATACATATTTAAATT
TTCAGGTGCTGAAGTCAAGTTTGAAGGTGATACCCTTGTTAATAGAATCGAGTTAAAAGGTATTGATTTT
AAAGAAGATGGAAACATTCTTGGACACAAATTGGAATACAACTATATTTCACACAACGTATACATCACTG
CCGACAAACAAAAGAATGGGATCAAAGCGGTAAGTTTAAACATGATTTTACTAACTAACTAATCTGATTT
AAATTTTCAGAACTTCAAAATTAGACACAACATTGAAGATGGAAGCGTTCAACTAGCAGACCATTATCAA
CAAAATACTCCAATTGGCGATGGCCCTGTCCTTTTACCAGACAACCATTACCTGTCCACACAATCTGCCC
TTTCGAAAGATCCCAACGAAAAGAGAGACCACATGGTCCTTCTTGAGTTTGTAACAGCTGCTGGGATTAC
ACATGGCATGGATGAACTATACAAATGCCCGGTGGGTGAAGACCAGAAACAGCACCTCGAACTGAGCCGC
GATATTGCCCAGCGTTTCAACGCGCTGTATGGCGAGATCGATCCCGTCGTTTTACAACGTCGTGACTGGG
AAAACCCTGGCGTTACCCAACTTAATCGCCTTGCAGCACATCCCCCTTTCGCCAGCTGGCGTAATAGCGA
AGAGGCCCGCACCGATCGCCCTTCCCAACAGTTGCGAAGGTAAGTTTAAACAGATCCATACTAACTAACT
TGTTCTGACATAATTTTCAGCTTGAATGGCGAATGGCGCTTTGCCTGGTTTCCGGCACCAGAAGCGGTGC
CGGAAAGCTGGCTGGAGTGCGATCTTCCTGAGGCCGATACTGTCGTCGTCCCCTCAAACTGGCAGATGCA
CGGTTACGATGCGCCCATCTACACCAACGTGACCTATCCCATTACGGTCAATCCGCCGTTTGTTCCCACG
GAGAATCCGACGGGTTGTTACTCGCTCACATTTAATGTTGATGAAAGCTGGCTACAGGAAGGCCAGACGC
GAATTATTTTTGATGGCGTTAACTCGGCGTTTCATCTGTGGTGCAACGGGCGCTGGGTCGGTTACGGCCA
GGTAAGTTTAATTAAGTTGATACTAACTAACAAGATCTGATTAATTTTCAGGACAGTCGTTTGCCGTCTG
AATTTGACCTGAGCGCATTTTTACGCGCCGGAGAAAACCGCCTCGCGGTGATGGTGCTGCGCTGGAGTGA
CGGCAGTTATCTGGAAGATCAGGATATGTGGCGGATGAGCGGCATTTTCCGTGACGTCTCGTTGCTGCAT
AAACCGACTACACAAATCAGCGATTTCCATGTTGCCACTCGCTTTAATGATGATTTCTCCCGCGCTGTAC
TGGAGGCTGAAGTCCAGGTAAGTTTAAACAGGATCTTACTAACTAACATGCTAACACTGAATTTTCAGAT
GTGCGGCGAGTTGCGTGACTACCTACGGGTAACAGTTTCTTTATGGCAGGGTGAAACGCAGGTCGCCAGC
GGCACCGCGCCTTTCGGCGGTGAAATTATCGATGAGCGTGGTGGTTATGCCGATCGCGTCACACTACGTC
TGAACGTCGAAAACCCGAAACTGTGGAGCGCCGAAATCCCGAATCTCTATCGTGCGGTGGTTGAACTGCA
CACCGCCGACGGCACGCTGATTGAAGCAGAAGCCTGCGATGTCGGTTTCCGCGAGGTGCGGATTGAAAAT
GGTCTGCTGCTGCTGAACGGCAAGCCGTTGCTGATTCGAGGCGTTAACCGTCACGAGCATCATCCTCTGC
ATGGTCAGGTCATGGATGAGCAGACGATGGTGCAGGATGTAAGTTTAAACTATTCGTTACTAACTAACTT
TAAACATTTAAATTTTCAGATCCTGCTGATGAAGCAGAACAACTTTAACGCCGTGCGCTGTTCGCATTAT
CCGAACCATCCGCTGTGGTACACGCTGTGCGACCGCTACGGCCTGTATGTGGTGGATGAAGCCAATATTG
AAACCCACGGCATGGTGCCAATGAATCGTCTGACCGATGATCCGCGCTGGCTACCGGCGATGAGCGAACG
CGTAACGCGAATGGTGCAGCGCGATCGTAATCACCCGAGTGTGATCATCTGGTCGCTGGGGAATGGTAAG
TTTAAACAGTTGAATACTAACTAACGGAGATCTTTGAAATTTTCAGAATCAGGCCACGGCGCTAATCACG
ACGCGCTGTATCGCTGGATCAAATCTGTCGATCCTTCCCGCCCGGTGCAGTATGAAGGCGGCGGAGCCGA
CACCACGGCCACCGATATTATTTGCCCGATGTACGCGCGCGTGGATGAAGACCAGCCCTTCCCGGCTGTG
CCGAAATGGTCCATCAAAAAATGGCTTTCGCTACCTGGAGAGACGCGCCCGCTGATTCTTTGCGAGGTAA
GTTTAAACAGAACTCTACTAACTAACACATTAGATCCTAATTTTCAGTACGCTCACGCGATGGGCAACAG
TCTTGGCGGTTTCGCTAAATACTGGCAGGCGTTTCGTCAGTATCCCCGTTTACAGGGCGGCTTCGTCTGG
GACTGGGTGGATCAGTCGCTGATTAAATATGATGAAAACGGCAACCCGTGGTCGGCTTACGGCGGTGATT
TTGGCGATACGCCGAACGATCGCCAGTTCTGTATGAACGGTCTGGTCTTTGCCGACCGCACGCCGCATCC
AGCGTAAGTTTAAACAATAACCTACTAACTAACGTAGATAATTTAAATTTTCAGGCTGACGGAAGCAAAA
CACCAGCAGCAGTTTTTCCAGTTCCGTTTATCCGGGCAAACCATCGAAGTGACCAGCGAATACCTGTTCC
GTCATAGCGATAACGAGCTCCTGCACTGGATGGTGGCGCTGGATGGTAAGCCGCTGGCAAGCGGTGAAGT
GCCTCTGGATGTCGCTCCACAAGGTAAACAGTTGATTGAACTGCCTGAACTACCGCAGCCGGAGAGCGCC
GGGCAACTCTGGCTCACAGTACGCGTAGTGCAACCGAACGCGACCGCATGGTCAGAAGCCGGGCACATCA
GCGCATGGCAGCAGTGGAGGTAAGTTTAAACAAGATCCTACTAACTAACTCTACATTGATGAATTTTCAG
ACTGGCGGAAAACCTCAGTGTGACGCTCCCCGCCGCGTCCCACGCCATCCCGCATCTGACCACCAGCGAA
ATGGATTTTTGCATCGAGCTGGGTAATAAGCGTTGGCAATTTAACCGCCAGTCAGGCTTTCTTTCACAGA
TGTGGATTGGCGATAAAAAACAACTGCTGACGCCGCTGCGCGATCAGTTCACCCGTGCACCGCTGGATAA
CGACATTGGCGTAAGTGAAGCGACCCGCATTGACCCTAACGCCTGGGTCGGTAAGTTTAAACAAAGTTGT
ACTAACTAACGAAGATCTTGATAATTTTCAGAACGCTGGAAGGCGGCGGGCCATTACCAGGCCGAAGCAG
CGTTGTTGCAGTGCACGGCAGATACACTTGCTGATGCGGTGCTGATTACGACCGCTCACGCGTGGCAGCA
TCAGGGGAAAACCTTATTTATCAGCCGGAAAACCTACCGGATTGATGGTAGTGGTCAAATGGCGATTACC
GTTGATGTTGAAGTGGCGAGCGATACACCGCATCCGGCGCGGATTGGCCTGAACTGCCAGCTGGCGCAGG
TAGCAGAGCGGGTAAACTGGCTCGGATTAGGGCCGCAAGAAAACTATCCCGACCGCCTTACTGCCGCCTG
TTTTGACCGCTGGGATCTGCCATTGTCAGACATGTAGTAAGTTTAAACTTGATAGTACTAACTAACATGT
TTCATTTAAATTTTCAGTACCCCGTACGTCTTCCCGAGCGAAAACGGTCTGCGCTGCGGGACGCGCGAAT
TGAATTATGGCCCACACCAGTGGCGCGGCGACTTCCAGTTCAACATCAGCCGCTACAGTCAACAGCAACT
GATGGAAACCAGCCATCGCCATCTGCTGCACGCGGAAGAAGGCACATGGCTGAATATCGACGGTTTCCAT
ATGGGGATTGGTGGCGACGACTCCTGGAGCCCGTCAGTATCGGCGGAATTCCAACTGAGCGCCGGTCGCT
ACCATTACCAACTTGTCTGGTGTCAAAAATAATAGGGGCCGCTGTCATCAGAGTAAGTTTAAACTGAGTT
CTACTAACTAACGAGTAATATTTAAATTTTCAGCATCTCGCGCCCGTGCCTCTGACTTCTAAGTCCAATT
ACTCTTCAACATCCCTACATGCTCTTTCTCCCTGTGCTCCCACCCCCTATTTTTGTTATTATCAAAAAAC
TTCTCTTAATTTCTTTGTTTTTTAGCTTCTTTTAAGTCACCTCTAACAATGAAATTGTGTAGATTCAAAA
ATAGAATTAATTCGTAATAAAAAGTCGAAAAAAATTGTGCTCCCTCCCCCCATTAATAATAATTCTATCC
CAAAATCTACACAATGTTCTGTGTACACTTCTTATGTTTTTTACTTCTGATAAATTTTTTTGAAACATCA
TAGAAAAAACCGCACACAAAATACCTTATCATATGTTACGTTTCAGTTTATGACCGCAATTTTTATTTCT
TCGCACGTCTGGGCCTCTCATGACGTCAAATCATGCTCATCGTGAAAAAGTTTTGGAGTATTTTTGGAAT
TTTTCAATCAAGTGAAAGTTTATGAAATTAATTTTCCTGCTTTTGCTTTTTGGGGTTTCCCCTATTGTTT
GTCAAGATTTCGAGGACGGCGTTTTTCTTGCTAAAATCACAAGTATTGATGAGCACGATGCAAGAAAGAT
CGGAAGAAGGTTTGGGTTTGAGGCTCAGTGGAAGGTGAGTAGAAGTTGATAATTTGAAAGTGGAGTAGTG
TCTATGGGGTTTTTGCCTTAAATGACAGAATACATTCCCAATATACCAAACATAACTGTTTCCTACTAGT
CGGCCGTACGGGCCCTTTCGTCTCGCGCGTTTCGGTGATGACGGTGAAAACCTCTGACACATGCAGCTCC
CGGAGACGGTCACAGCTTGTCTGTAAGCGGATGCCGGGAGCAGACAAGCCCGTCAGGGCGCGTCAGCGGG
TGTTGGCGGGTGTCGGGGCTGGCTTAACTATGCGGCATCAGAGCAGATTGTACTGAGAGTGCACCATATG
CGGTGTGAAATACCGCACAGATGCGTAAGGAGAAAATACCGCATCAGGCGGCCTTAAGGGCCTCGTGATA
CGCCTATTTTTATAGGTTAATGTCATGATAATAATGGTTTCTTAGACGTCAGGTGGCACTTTTCGGGGAA
ATGTGCGCGGAACCCCTATTTGTTTATTTTTCTAAATACATTCAAATATGTATCCGCTCATGAGACAATA
ACCCTGATAAATGCTTCAATAATATTGAAAAAGGAAGAGTATGAGTATTCAACATTTCCGTGTCGCCCTT
ATTCCCTTTTTTGCGGCATTTTGCCTTCCTGTTTTTGCTCACCCAGAAACGCTGGTGAAAGTAAAAGATG
CTGAAGATCAGTTGGGTGCACGAGTGGGTTACATCGAACTGGATCTCAACAGCGGTAAGATCCTTGAGAG
TTTTCGCCCCGAAGAACGTTTTCCAATGATGAGCACTTTTAAAGTTCTGCTATGTGGCGCGGTATTATCC
CGTATTGACGCCGGGCAAGAGCAACTCGGTCGCCGCATACACTATTCTCAGAATGACTTGGTTGAGTACT
CACCAGTCACAGAAAAGCATCTTACGGATGGCATGACAGTAAGAGAATTATGCAGTGCTGCCATAACCAT
GAGTGATAACACTGCGGCCAACTTACTTCTGACAACGATCGGAGGACCGAAGGAGCTAACCGCTTTTTTG
CACAACATGGGGGATCATGTAACTCGCCTTGATCGTTGGGAACCGGAGCTGAATGAAGCCATACCAAACG
ACGAGCGTGACACCACGATGCCTGTAGCAATGGCAACAACGTTGCGCAAACTATTAACTGGCGAACTACT
TACTCTAGCTTCCCGGCAACAATTAATAGACTGGATGGAGGCGGATAAAGTTGCAGGACCACTTCTGCGC
TCGGCCCTTCCGGCTGGCTGGTTTATTGCTGATAAATCTGGAGCCGGTGAGCGTGGGTCTCGCGGTATCA
TTGCAGCACTGGGGCCAGATGGTAAGCCCTCCCGTATCGTAGTTATCTACACGACGGGGAGTCAGGCAAC
TATGGATGAACGAAATAGACAGATCGCTGAGATAGGTGCCTCACTGATTAAGCATTGGTAACTGTCAGAC
CAAGTTTACTCATATATACTTTAGATTGATTTAAAACTTCATTTTTAATTTAAAAGGATCTAGGTGAAGA
TCCTTTTTGATAATCTCATGACCAAAATCCCTTAACGTGAGTTTTCGTTCCACTGAGCGTCAGACCCCGT
AGAAAAGATCAAAGGATCTTCTTGAGATCCTTTTTTTCTGCGCGTAATCTGCTGCTTGCAAACAAAAAAA
CCACCGCTACCAGCGGTGGTTTGTTTGCCGGATCAAGAGCTACCAACTCTTTTTCCGAAGGTAACTGGCT
TCAGCAGAGCGCAGATACCAAATACTGTCCTTCTAGTGTAGCCGTAGTTAGGCCACCACTTCAAGAACTC
TGTAGCACCGCCTACATACCTCGCTCTGCTAATCCTGTTACCAGTGGCTGCTGCCAGTGGCGATAAGTCG
TGTCTTACCGGGTTGGACTCAAGACGATAGTTACCGGATAAGGCGCAGCGGTCGGGCTGAACGGGGGGTT
CGTGCACACAGCCCAGCTTGGAGCGAACGACCTACACCGAACTGAGATACCTACAGCGTGAGCATTGAGA
AAGCGCCACGCTTCCCGAAGGGAGAAAGGCGGACAGGTATCCGGTAAGCGGCAGGGTCGGAACAGGAGAG
CGCACGAGGGAGCTTCCAGGGGGAAACGCCTGGTATCTTTATAGTCCTGTCGGGTTTCGCCACCTCTGAC
TTGAGCGTCGATTTTTGTGATGCTCGTCAGGGGGGCGGAGCCTATGGAAAAACGCCAGCAACGCGGCCTT
TTTACGGTTCCTGGCCTTTTGCTGGCCTTTTGCTCACATGTTCTTTCCTGCGTTATCCCCTGATTCTGTG
GATAACCGTATTACCGCCTTTGAGTGAGCTGATACCGCTCGCCGCAGCCGAACGACCGAGCGCAGCGAGT
CAGTGAGCGAGGAAGCGGAAGAGCGCCCAATACGCAAACCGCCTCTCCCCGCGCGTTGGCCGATTCATTA
ATGCAGCTGGCACGACAGGTTTCCCGACTGGAAAGCGGGCAGTGAGCGCAACGCAATTAATGTGAGTTAG
CTCACTCATTAGGCACCCCAGGCTTTACACTTTATGCTTCCGGCTCGTATGTTGTGTGGAATTGTGAGCG
GATAACAATTTCACACAGGAAACAGCT
Features (pLannotate 1.2.2; 16 found; start..end, strand, type, name):
     18..55      -  misc_feature   MCS (fragment): pUC18/19 multiple cloning site
    419..1294    +  CDS            vsfGFP-9 (fragment): vsfGFP-9 is a basic (constitutively fluorescent) green fluorescent protein published in 2015, derived from Aequorea victoria. It has low acid sensitivity.
   1289..1369    +  CDS            trpS (fragment): SYW_ECOLI - Experimental evidence at protein level: Swiss-Prot protein existence level 1. Catalyzes the attachment of tryptophan to tRNA(Trp). Amino acylates tRNA(Trp) with both L- and D-tryptophan, although D-tryptophan is a poor substrate (PubMed:10918062). From Escherichia coli (strain K12).
   1374..1506    +  CDS            lacZα (fragment): LacZα fragment of β-galactosidase; lacZ fragment
   1558..1892    +  CDS            lacZ (fragment): β-galactosidase; lacZ
   1939..4929    +  CDS            lacZ: BGAL_ECOLI - Experimental evidence at protein level: Swiss-Prot protein existence level 1. From Escherichia coli (strain K12).
   5482..5634    +  CDS            aex-5 (fragment): AEX5_CAEEL - Also known as kpc-3 From Caenorhabditis elegans.
   5762..5797    +  CDS            rop (fragment): Rop protein, which maintains plasmids at low copy number; rop
   5899..5998    +  misc_feature   bom (fragment): basis of mobility region from pBR322
   6096..6200    +  promoter       AmpR promoter: bla
   6201..7061    +  CDS            AmpR: β-lactamase; bla; confers resistance to ampicillin, carbenicillin, and related antibiotics
   7232..7820    +  rep_origin     ori: high-copy-number ColE1/pMB1/pBR322/pUC origin of replication
   8003..8095    +  CDS            lacI (fragment): lac repressor; lacI; The lac repressor binds to the lac operator to inhibit transcription in E. coli. This inhibition can be relieved by adding lactose or isopropyl-β-D-thiogalactopyranoside (IPTG).
   8108..8129    +  protein_bind   CAP binding site: CAP binding activates transcription in the presence of cAMP. E. coli catabolite activator protein
   8144..8174    +  promoter       lac promoter: promoter for the E. coli lac operon
   8182..8198    +  protein_bind   lac operator: The lac repressor binds to the lac operator to inhibit transcription in E. coli. This inhibition can be relieved by adding lactose or isopropyl-β-D-thiogalactopyranoside (IPTG). lac repressor encoded by lacI
