[The description below was written by a language model from this plasmid's Addgene catalogue record and pLannotate feature annotations shown in this document.]
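Description:
L3616 (miniprep designation pPD116.06) is a Caenorhabditis elegans expression vector from the 1997 Fire Lab Vector Kit, catalogued as an empty backbone of about 8.2 kb with no gene insert. The parental backbone is recorded as unknown, but the feature table shows a pUC-type bacterial scaffold: a high-copy ColE1/pMB1 origin, an ampicillin resistance gene with its bla promoter, remnants of the lac promoter/operator region, and a fragment of the pUC18/19 multiple cloning site. Small rop and bom fragments point to pBR322-derived sequence. It is propagated in E. coli under ampicillin selection.

The payload is a modular reporter cassette listed in the tag field. It begins with unc-54 upstream elements (unc54-204 and unc-54 5' sequence) and a synthetic intron. These are followed by an SV40 nuclear localization signal and a GFP coding region joined to E. coli lacZ. The GFP carries Y66W together with N146I, M153T and V163A, a substitution set characteristic of cyan-shifted GFP variants, and it is split by several synthetic introns (IVS segments), as is the start of lacZ. Such introns are a standard feature of these vectors, included to improve expression in worms. This explains why automated annotation reports GFP as a fragment of an unrelated GFP variant and lacZ in several pieces. The short trpS and aex-5 hits are probably incidental matches to linker or flanking worm sequence. The tag list is truncated in the record, so downstream elements such as the 3' UTR are not stated.

The design yields a nuclear-localized, dual fluorescent and β-galactosidase reporter. The record does not describe a specific application beyond referring to the kit documentation, but vectors of this type are generally used to build or test transcriptional and translational reporter fusions in transgenic worms.
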