Addgene plasmid #1580: L3616
Purpose: (Empty Backbone)
Depositing lab: Andrew Fire. Depositing organization: Carnegie Institution for Science.
Backbone
  Vector backbone: Unknown
  Backbone size (bp): 8224
  Vector type: Worm Expression
Growth in bacteria
  Bacterial resistance: Ampicillin, 100 μg/mL
  Growth temperature: 37°C
  Growth strain: DH5alpha
  Copy number: Unknown
Gene/Insert
  Gene/Insert name: None
  Tag / fusion protein: unc54-204, unc545', IVSA, SV40NLS, gfpN, IVSR, gfpY66W, IVSS, gfpN146I, gfpM153T, gfpV163A, IVST, gfpC, lacZN, IVSB, IVS...
  Cloning method: Restriction Enzyme
Terms and licenses: Academic/Nonprofit Terms; Industry Terms: Not Available to Industry
Depositor comments: See Fire Lab Vector Kit Documentation 1997. Fire Lab Miniprep Number pPD116.06, Ligation number L3616.
How to cite: L3616 was a gift from Andrew Fire (Addgene plasmid # 1580 ; http://n2t.net/addgene:1580 ; RRID:Addgene_1580)
