>Addgene plasmid #1580 | L3616 | addgene partial sequence | sequence record 16717 | 1580_m13reverse
GTGCCTGCGGTCGACTCTAGAGGATCCCCAATTCTTGAGACTTCCACTATCTTCTCTGGCACCCTCCACT
ACGCGTAGGCGTCTCTCGCTTCGTGTATTCCCGGGAAGCCGGGTTCCCGTCTCTCCCGCCGCTGCCGCTG
CCGCACACAGCTTTACACCTCGTAGAATCCCCAAAGAGGGGCGTGGCTTGCGGGTGCCAACATCCTCCTG
CCGAGGAAGAAGCAGGCACTCATCACTCGCATCATCAACCTCGGGATTGGCCAAAGGACCCAAAGGTATG
TTTCGAATGATACTAACATAACATAGAACATTTTCAGGAGGACCCTTGGAGGGTACCGAGCTCAGAAAAA
ATGACTGCTCCAAAGAAGAAGCGTAAGGTACCGGTAGAAAAAATGAGTAAAGGAGAAGAACTTTTCACTG
GAGTTGTCCCAATTCTTGTTGAATTAGATGGTGATGTTAATGGGCACAAATTTTCTGTCAGTGGAGAGGG
TGAAGGTGATGCAACATACGGAAAACTTACCCTTAAATTTATTTGCACTACTGGAAAACTACCTGTTCCA
TGGGTAAGTTTAAACATATATATACTAACTAACCCTGATTATTTAAATTTTCAGCCAACACTTGTCACTA
CTTTCTCATGGGGCGTTCAATGCTTCTCGAGATACCCAGATCATATGAAACAGCATGACTTTTTCAAGAG
TGCCATGCCCGAAGGTTATGTACAGGAAAGAACTATATTTTTCAAAGATGACGGGAACTACAAGACACGT
AAGTTTAAACAGTTCGGTACTAACTAACCATACATATTTAAATTTTCAGGTGCTGAAGTCAAGTTTGAAG
GTGATACCCTTGTTAATAGAATCGAGTTAAAAGGTATTGATTTTAAAGAAGATGGAAACATTCTTGGACA
CAAATTGGAATACNACTATATTTCACACAACGTATACATCACTGGCCGACAAACAAAAAGAATGGGATCA
AANGCGGTANGTTTAAACATGATTTTACTAACTANCTAATCTGATTTAAATTTCNNAACTTCAAATTAGA
CCCAACATTGAANATGGANGCGTTCACTNGCANACCNTTNTCACAAATACTCCATGGGGGAGGNCCTGTC
NTTNCCANAAACATNACTGTCCCACAATTGCCTTTCAAAATCCANCAAAAANAAACCNTGGNCCTNCTGA
ATTGNAACCCGCNGGATACCCGGNNGGAANANTAAAAAGNCNGGGGGGAANCAAAANANCNNCAAAGGGC
NGGATNNCCNGTTTCCCCCNTNGGGAAAAANCCNCTTTANCNNGGNGGNAANCGGGGTCCCAANANCCTT
GACANCCTTNCNNGGGGAAANAAGNCCCCCCCCCCCGGGGGAANAAANCAANNTTNTTTTNTGGGGGG
